Addgene plasmid #18820: pFA6a-PA-GFP-kanMX6
Depositing lab: Wei-Lih Lee. Depositing organization: University of Massachusetts, Amherst. Publication: Photoactivatable GFP tagging cassettes for protein-tracking studies in the budding yeast Saccharomyces cerevisiae. Vorvis C, Markus SM, Lee WL. Yeast. 2008 Sep;25(9):651-9. 10.1002/yea.1611 PubMed 18727145.
Backbone
  Vector backbone: pFA6a-kanMX6
  Backbone size w/o insert (bp): 3944
  Vector type: Yeast tagging
  Selectable markers: Gentamicin
Growth in bacteria
  Bacterial resistance: Ampicillin, 100 μg/mL
  Growth temperature: 37°C
  Growth strain: DH5alpha
  Copy number: Unknown
Gene/Insert
  Gene/Insert name: Photoactivatable Green Fluorescent Protein (alt names: PA-GFP; Photoactivatable GFP)
  Species: Aequorea victoria
  Insert size (bp): 720
  Cloning method: Restriction Enzyme; 5′ cloning site BamHI (not destroyed); 3′ cloning site BglII (not destroyed)
  Sequencing primers: 5′ CGATTTAGGTGACACTAT
Resource information
  A portion of this plasmid was derived from a plasmid made by: Patricia Wadsworth, University of Massachusetts Amherst (pIREShyg-PA-GFP-alpha Tubulin)
Terms and licenses: Academic/Nonprofit Terms; Industry Terms: Not Available to Industry
Depositor comments: U.S. Tulu, et al. (2003). "Peripheral, Non-Centrosome-Associated Microtubules Contribute to Spindle Formation in Centrosome-Containing Cells" Curr Biol 13: 1894-99.
How to cite: pFA6a-PA-GFP-kanMX6 was a gift from Wei-Lih Lee (Addgene plasmid # 18820 ; http://n2t.net/addgene:18820 ; RRID:Addgene_18820)
