[The description below was written by a language model from this plasmid's Addgene catalogue record and pLannotate feature annotations shown in this document.]
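Description:
pFA6a-PA-GFP-kanMX6 is a yeast tagging plasmid built on the pFA6a-kanMX6 backbone. It serves as a template source for a tagging cassette rather than as a vector that replicates in yeast, and no yeast origin or centromere is annotated in the 4,664 nt depositor sequence. In E. coli it is maintained through a high-copy ColE1/pUC-type origin and selected with ampicillin via the β-lactamase gene and its own promoter. Short annotated fragments of lacI, rop and the pBR322 bom region appear to be backbone remnants with no functional role. SP6 and T7 phage promoters flank the cassette region.

The payload is a roughly 720 bp coding sequence for photoactivatable GFP (PA-GFP), an Aequorea victoria GFP variant that is only weakly fluorescent until it is activated by light. It was cloned between BamHI and BglII sites, both retained, and was derived from a mammalian PA-GFP–tubulin expression plasmid. No promoter is annotated upstream of PA-GFP, which fits a module meant to be fused in frame to a chromosomal gene and expressed from that gene's own regulatory sequences. No terminator is separately annotated between the tag and the marker. Immediately downstream lies the kanMX marker, which provides selection in yeast. The catalogue lists the selectable marker as gentamicin, while the feature annotation describes kanamycin resistance; kanMX is generally selected in yeast with the related aminoglycoside G418 (geneticin).

According to the associated publication title, the cassette is intended for protein-tracking studies in the budding yeast Saccharomyces cerevisiae. In such experiments a subpopulation of the tagged protein is photoactivated and its movement or turnover is followed over time.
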