Features (pLannotate 1.2.2; 10 found; start..end, strand, type, name):
     76..792     +  CDS            PA-GFP: PA-GFP is a photoactivatable green fluorescent protein published in 2002, derived from Aequorea victoria.
    841..2197    +  gene           kanMX: yeast selectable marker conferring kanamycin resistance (Wach et al., 1994)
   2302..2320    -  promoter       T7 promoter: promoter for bacteriophage T7 RNA polymerase
   2342..2395    -  CDS            lacI (fragment): lac repressor; lacI; The lac repressor binds to the lac operator to inhibit transcription in E. coli. This inhibition can be relieved by adding lactose or isopropyl-β-D-thiogalactopyranoside (IPTG).
   2578..3166    -  rep_origin     ori: high-copy-number ColE1/pMB1/pBR322/pUC origin of replication
   3337..4197    -  CDS            AmpR: β-lactamase; bla; confers resistance to ampicillin, carbenicillin, and related antibiotics
   4198..4302    -  promoter       AmpR promoter: bla
   4397..4432    +  CDS            rop (fragment): Rop protein, which maintains plasmids at low copy number; rop
   4534..4585    +  misc_feature   bom (fragment): basis of mobility region from pBR322
   4648..2       +  promoter       SP6 promoter (across the origin): promoter for bacteriophage SP6 RNA polymerase
>Addgene plasmid #18820 | pFA6a-PA-GFP-kanMX6 | depositor full sequence | sequence record 8861 | Author sequence
GAACGCGGCCGCCAGCTGAAGCTTCGTACGCTGCAGGTCGACGGATCCCCGGGTTAATTAAGGCGCGCCA
GATCCATGGTGAGCAAGGGCGAGGAGCTGTTCACCGGGGTGGTGCCCATCCTGGTCGAGCTGGACGGCGA
CGTAAACGGCCACAAGTTCAGCGTGTCCGGCGAGGGCGAGGGCGATGCCACCTACGGCAAGCTGACCCTG
AAGTTCATCTGCACCACCGGCAAGCTGCCCGTGCCCTGGCCCACCCTCGTGACCACCTTCAGCTACGGCG
TGCAGTGCTTCAGCCGCTACCCCGACCACATGAAGCAGCACGACTTCTTCAAGTCCGCCATGCCCGAAGG
CTACGTCCAGGAGCGCACCATCTTCTTCAAGGACGACGGCAACTACAAGACCCGCGCCGAGGTGAAGTTC
GAGGGCGACACCCTGGTGAACCGCATCGAGCTGAAGGGCATCGACTTCAAGGAGGACGGCAACATCCTGG
GGCACAAGCTGGAGTACAACTACAACAGCCACAACGTCTATATCATGGCCGACAAGCAGAAGAACGGCAT
CAAGGCCAACTTCAAGATCCGCCACAACATCGAGGACGGCAGCGTGCAGCTCGCCGACCACTACCAGCAG
AACACCCCCATCGGCGACGGCCCCGTGCTGCTGCCCGACAACCACTACCTGAGCCACCAGTCCGCCCTGA
GCAAAGACCCCAACGAGAAGCGCGATCACATGGTCCTGCTGGAGTTCGTGACCGCCGCCGGGATCACTCT
CGGCATGGACGAGCTGTACAAGTAGAGATCTGTTTAGCTTGCCTCGTCCCCGCCGGGTCACCCGGCCAGC
GACATGGAGGCCCAGAATACCCTCCTTGACAGTCTTGACGTGCGCAGCTCAGGGGCATGATGTGACTGTC
GCCCGTACATTTAGCCCATACATCCCCATGTATAATCATTTGCATCCATACATTTTGATGGCCGCACGGC
GCGAAGCAAAAATTACGGCTCCTCGCTGCAGACCTGCGAGCAGGGAAACGCTCCCCTCACAGACGCGTTG
AATTGTCCCCACGCCGCGCCCCTGTAGAGAAATATAAAAGGTTAGGATTTGCCACTGAGGTTCTTCTTTC
ATATACTTCCTTTTAAAATCTTGCTAGGATACAGTTCTCACATCACATCCGAACATAAACAACCATGGGT
AAGGAAAAGACTCACGTTTCGAGGCCGCGATTAAATTCCAACATGGATGCTGATTTATATGGGTATAAAT
GGGCTCGCGATAATGTCGGGCAATCAGGTGCGACAATCTATCGATTGTATGGGAAGCCCGATGCGCCAGA
GTTGTTTCTGAAACATGGCAAAGGTAGCGTTGCCAATGATGTTACAGATGAGATGGTCAGACTAAACTGG
CTGACGGAATTTATGCCTCTTCCGACCATCAAGCATTTTATCCGTACTCCTGATGATGCATGGTTACTCA
CCACTGCGATCCCCGGCAAAACAGCATTCCAGGTATTAGAAGAATATCCTGATTCAGGTGAAAATATTGT
TGATGCGCTGGCAGTGTTCCTGCGCCGGTTGCATTCGATTCCTGTTTGTAATTGTCCTTTTAACAGCGAT
CGCGTATTTCGTCTCGCTCAGGCGCAATCACGAATGAATAACGGTTTGGTTGATGCGAGTGATTTTGATG
ACGAGCGTAATGGCTGGCCTGTTGAACAAGTCTGGAAAGAAATGCATAAGCTTTTGCCATTCTCACCGGA
TTCAGTCGTCACTCATGGTGATTTCTCACTTGATAACCTTATTTTTGACGAGGGGAAATTAATAGGTTGT
ATTGATGTTGGACGAGTCGGAATCGCAGACCGATACCAGGATCTTGCCATCCTATGGAACTGCCTCGGTG
AGTTTTCTCCTTCATTACAGAAACGGCTTTTTCAAAAATATGGTATTGATAATCCTGATATGAATAAATT
GCAGTTTCATTTGATGCTCGATGAGTTTTTCTAATCAGTACTGACAATAAAAAGATTCTTGTTTTCAAGA
ACTTGTCATTTGTATAGTTTTTTTATATTGTAGTTGTTCTATTTTAATCAAATGTTAGCGTGATTTATAT
TTTTTTTCGCCTCGACATCATCTGCCCAGATGCGAAGTTAAGTGCGCAGAAAGTAATATCATGCGTCAAT
CGTATGTGAATGCTGGTCGCTATACTGCTGTCGATTCGATACTAACGCCGCCATCCAGTTTAAACGAGCT
CGAATTCATCGATGATATCAGATCCACTAGTGGCCTATGCGGCCGCGGATCTGCCGGTCTCCCTATAGTG
AGTCGTATTAATTTCGATAAGCCAGGTTAACCTGCATTAATGAATCGGCCAACGCGCGGGGAGAGGCGGT
TTGCGTATTGGGCGCTCTTCCGCTTCCTCGCTCACTGACTCGCTGCGCTCGGTCGTTCGGCTGCGGCGAG
CGGTATCAGCTCACTCAAAGGCGGTAATACGGTTATCCACAGAATCAGGGGATAACGCAGGAAAGAACAT
GTGAGCAAAAGGCCAGCAAAAGGCCAGGAACCGTAAAAAGGCCGCGTTGCTGGCGTTTTTCCATAGGCTC
CGCCCCCCTGACGAGCATCACAAAAATCGACGCTCAAGTCAGAGGTGGCGAAACCCGACAGGACTATAAA
GATACCAGGCGTTTCCCCCTGGAAGCTCCCTCGTGCGCTCTCCTGTTCCGACCCTGCCGCTTACCGGATA
CCTGTCCGCCTTTCTCCCTTCGGGAAGCGTGGCGCTTTCTCAATGCTCACGCTGTAGGTATCTCAGTTCG
GTGTAGGTCGTTCGCTCCAAGCTGGGCTGTGTGCACGAACCCCCCGTTCAGCCCGACCGCTGCGCCTTAT
CCGGTAACTATCGTCTTGAGTCCAACCCGGTAAGACACGACTTATCGCCACTGGCAGCAGCCACTGGTAA
CAGGATTAGCAGAGCGAGGTATGTAGGCGGTGCTACAGAGTTCTTGAAGTGGTGGCCTAACTACGGCTAC
ACTAGAAGGACAGTATTTGGTATCTGCGCTCTGCTGAAGCCAGTTACCTTCGGAAAAAGAGTTGGTAGCT
CTTGATCCGGCAAACAAACCACCGCTGGTAGCGGTGGTTTTTTTGTTTGCAAGCAGCAGATTACGCGCAG
AAAAAAAGGATCTCAAGAAGATCCTTTGATCTTTTCTACGGGGTCTGACGCTCAGTGGAACGAAAACTCA
CGTTAAGGGATTTTGGTCATGAGATTATCAAAAAGGATCTTCACCTAGATCCTTTTAAATTAAAAATGAA
GTTTTAAATCAATCTAAAGTATATATGAGTAAACTTGGTCTGACAGTTACCAATGCTTAATCAGTGAGGC
ACCTATCTCAGCGATCTGTCTATTTCGTTCATCCATAGTTGCCTGACTCCCCGTCGTGTAGATAACTACG
ATACGGGAGGGCTTACCATCTGGCCCCAGTGCTGCAATGATACCGCGAGACCCACGCTCACCGGCTCCAG
ATTTATCAGCAATAAACCAGCCAGCCGGAAGGGCCGAGCGCAGAAGTGGTCCTGCAACTTTATCCGCCTC
CATCCAGTCTATTAATTGTTGCCGGGAAGCTAGAGTAAGTAGTTCGCCAGTTAATAGTTTGCGCAACGTT
GTTGCCATTGCTACAGGCATCGTGGTGTCACGCTCGTCGTTTGGTATGGCTTCATTCAGCTCCGGTTCCC
AACGATCAAGGCGAGTTACATGATCCCCCATGTTGTGCAAAAAAGCGGTTAGCTCCTTCGGTCCTCCGAT
CGTTGTCAGAAGTAAGTTGGCCGCAGTGTTATCACTCATGGTTATGGCAGCACTGCATAATTCTCTTACT
GTCATGCCATCCGTAAGATGCTTTTCTGTGACTGGTGAGTACTCAACCAAGTCATTCTGAGAATAGTGTA
TGCGGCGACCGAGTTGCTCTTGCCCGGCGTCAATACGGGATAATACCGCGCCACATAGCAGAACTTTAAA
AGTGCTCATCATTGGAAAACGTTCTTCGGGGCGAAAACTCTCAAGGATCTTACCGCTGTTGAGATCCAGT
TCGATGTAACCCACTCGTGCACCCAACTGATCTTCAGCATCTTTTACTTTCACCAGCGTTTCTGGGTGAG
CAAAAACAGGAAGGCAAAATGCCGCAAAAAAGGGAATAAGGGCGACACGGAAATGTTGAATACTCATACT
CTTCCTTTTTCAATATTATTGAAGCATTTATCAGGGTTATTGTCTCATGAGCGGATACATATTTGAATGT
ATTTAGAAAAATAAACAAATAGGGGTTCCGCGCACATTTCCCCGAAAAGTGCCACCTGACGTCTAAGAAA
CCATTATTATCATGACATTAACCTATAAAAATAGGCGTATCACGAGGCCCTTTCGTCTCGCGCGTTTCGG
TGATGACGGTGAAAACCTCTGACACATGCAGCTCCCGGAGACGGTCACAGCTTGTCTGTAAGCGGATGCC
GGGAGCAGACAAGCCCGTCAGGGCGCGTCAGCGGGTGTTGGCGGGTGTCGGGGCTGGCTTAACTATGCGG
CATCAGAGCAGATTGTACTGAGAGTGCACCATATGGACATATTGTCGTTAGAACGCGGCTACAATTAATA
CATAACCTTATGTATCATACACATACGATTTAGGTGACACTATA
