>Addgene plasmid #18820 | pFA6a-PA-GFP-kanMX6 | addgene partial sequence | sequence record 24710 | pGEX-3 5'-CCGGGAGCTGCATGTGTCAGAGG-3'
GNCNNCGAACGCGCGAGAGAAAGGGCCTCGTGATACGCCTATTTTTATAGGTTAATGTCATGATAATAAT
GGTTTCTTAGACGTCAGGTGGCACTTTTCGGGGAAATGTGCGCGGAACCCCTATTTGTTTATTTTTCTAA
ATACATTCAAATATGTATCCGCTCATGAGACAATAACCCTGATAAATGCTTCAATAATATTGAAAAAGGA
AGAGTATGAGTATTCAACATTTCCGTGTCGCCCTTATTCCCTTTTTTGCGGCATTTTGCCTTCCTGTTTT
TGCTCACCCAGAAACGCTGGTGAAAGTAAAAGATGCTGAAGATCAGTTGGGTGCACGAGTGGGTTACATC
GAACTGGATCTCAACAGCGGTAAGATCCTTGAGAGTTTTCGCCCCGAAGAACGTTTTCCAATGATGAGCA
CTTTTAAAGTTCTGCTATGTGGCGCGGTATTATCCCGTATTGACGCCGGGCAAGAGCAACTCGGTCGCCG
CATACACTATTCTCAGAATGACTTGGTTGAGTACTCACCAGTCACAGAAAAGCATCTTACGGATGGCATG
ACAGTAAGAGAATTATGCAGTGCTGCCATAACCATGAGTGATAACACTGCGGCCAACTTACTTCTGACAA
CGATCGGAGGACCGAAGGAGCTAACCGCTTTTTTGCACAACATGGGGGATCATGTAACTCGCCTTGATCG
TTGGGAACCGGAGCTGAATGAAGCCATACCAAACGACGNGCGTGACACCACGATGCCTGTAGCATGGCAC
ACGTNGCNCAACATNAATGGGNANCNNTACTCTANNCCGGGNAATNANAAGGGNGGGGNGAAANTNCGGN
CCTTCGCCCGCCCCCGGGGG
