>Addgene plasmid #18820 | pFA6a-PA-GFP-kanMX6 | addgene partial sequence | sequence record 24711 | 18820 with SP6
CTTCNTACGCTGCAGGTCGACGGNNCCCCGGGTTAATTAAGGCGCGCCAGATCCATGGTGAGCAAGGGCG
AGGAGCTGTTCACCGGGGTGGTGCCCATCCTGGTCGAGCTGGACGGCGACGTAAACGGCCACAAGTTCAG
CGTGTCCGGCGAGGGCGAGGGCGATGCCACCTACGGCAAGCTGACCCTGAAGTTCATCTGCACCACCGGC
AAGCTGCCCGTGCCCTGGCCCACCCTCGTGACCACCTTCAGCTACGGCGTGCAGTGCTTCAGCCGCTACC
CCGACCACATGAAGCAGCACGACTTCTTCAAGTCCGCCATGCCCGAAGGCTACGTCCAGGAGCGCACCAT
CTTCTTCAAGGACGACGGCAACTACAAGACCCGCGCCGAGGTGAAGTTCGAGGGCGACACCCTGGTGAAC
CGCATCGAGCTGAAGGGCATCGACTTCAAGGAGGACGGCAACATCCTGGGGCACAAGCTGGAGTACAACT
ACAACAGCCACAACGTCTATATCATGGCCGACAAGCAGAAGAACGGCATCAAGGCCAACTTCAAGATCCG
CCACAACATCGAGGACGGCAGCGTGCAGCTCGCCGACCACTACCAGCAGAACACCCCCATCGGCGACGGC
CCCGTGCTGCTGCCCGACAACCACTACCTGAGCCACCAGTCCGCCCTGANCAAAGACCCCAACGAGAAGC
GCGATCACATGGTCCTGCTGGAGTTCGTGACCGCCGCCGGGNTCACTCTCGGCATGGNNGANCTGTACAA
GTAGAGATCTGTTTAGCTNGNCTCGTCCCCGCCGGGNCACCCNGNCCANNNACATGGNANGCCCA
